Addgene plasmid #224165: AiP12448 - pAAV-AiE0618h-minBG-SYFP2-WPRE3-BGHpA (Alias: CN2448)
Purpose: AiE0618h is an enhancer sequence, designed to drive AAV-mediated transgene expression in striatal MSNs (dSTR>vSTR)
Depositing lab: Allen Institute for Brain Science & Jonathan Ting. Depositing organization: Allen Institute. Publication: Enhancer AAV toolbox for accessing and perturbing striatal cell types and circuits. Hunker AC, Wirthlin ME, Gill G, Johansen NJ, Hooper M, Omstead V, Vargas S, Lerma MN, Taskin N, Weed N, Laird WD, Bishaw YM, Bendrick JL, Gore BB, Ben-Simon Y, Opitz-Araya X, Martinez RA, Way SW, Thyagarajan B, Otto S, Sanchez REA, Alexander JR, Amaya A, Amster A, Arbuckle J, Ayala A, Baker PM, Barcelli T, Barta S, Bertagnolli D, Bielstein C, Bishwakarma P, Bowlus J, Boyer G, Brouner K, Casian B, Casper T, Chakka AB, Chakrabarty R, Chong P, Clark M, Colbert K, Daniel S, Dawe T, Departee M, DiValentin P, Donadio NP, Dotson NI, Dwivedi D, Egdorf T, Fliss T, Gary A, Goldy J, Grasso C, Groce EL, Gudsnuk K, Han W, Haradon Z, Hastings S, Helback O, Ho WV, Huang C, Johnson T, Jones DL, Juneau Z, Kenney J, Leibly M, Li S, Liang E, Loeffler H, Lusk NA, Madigan Z, Malloy J, Malone J, McCue R, Melchor J, Mich JK, Moosman S, Morin E, Naidoo R, Newman D, Ngo K, Nguyen K, Oster AL, Ouellette B, Oyama AA, Pena N, Pham T, Phillips E, Pom C, Potekhina L, Ransford S, Ray PL, Reding M, Rette DF, Reynoldson C, Rimorin C, Sigler AR, Rocha DB, Ronellenfitch K, Ruiz A, Sawyer L, Sevigny JP, Shapovalova NV, Shepard N, Shulga L, Soliman S, Staats B, Taormina MJ, Tieu M, Wang Y, Wilkes J, Wood T, Zhou T, Williford A, Dee N, Mollenkopf T, Ng L, Esposito L, Kalmbach BE, Yao S, Ariza J, Collman F, Mufti S, Smith K, Waters J, Ersing I, Patrick M, Zeng H, Lein ES, Kojima Y, Horwitz G, Owen SF, Levi BP, Daigle TL, Tasic B, Bakken TE, Ting JT. Neuron. 2025 May 21;113(10):1507-1524.e17. doi: 10.1016/j.neuron.2025.04.035. PubMed 40403704.
Backbone
  Vector backbone: rAAV
  Vector type: AAV
Growth in bacteria
  Bacterial resistance: Ampicillin, 100 μg/mL
  Growth temperature: 30°C
  Growth strain: NEB Stable
  Copy number: High Copy
Gene/Insert
  Gene/Insert name: SYFP2
  Species: Synthetic
  Cloning method: Restriction Enzyme; 5′ cloning site unknown (unknown if destroyed)
Terms and licenses: Academic/Nonprofit Terms; Industry Terms: Not Available to Industry
Depositor comments: Allen Institute plasmid alias: CN2448 . This work supported by NIH BRAIN Initiative grant UF1MH128339.
How to cite: AiP12448 - pAAV-AiE0618h-minBG-SYFP2-WPRE3-BGHpA (Alias: CN2448) was a gift from Allen Institute for Brain Science & Jonathan Ting (Addgene plasmid # 224165 ; http://n2t.net/addgene:224165 ; RRID:Addgene_224165)
