[The description below was written by a language model from this plasmid's Addgene catalogue record and pLannotate feature annotations shown in this document.]
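Description:
AiP12448 - pAAV-AiE0618h-minBG-SYFP2-WPRE3-BGHpA (alias CN2448) is a recombinant AAV transfer plasmid of about 4.9 kb, built to package an enhancer-driven fluorescent reporter into AAV particles for delivery to the brain. It is maintained in bacteria through a high-copy ColE1/pUC-type origin and selected with ampicillin via the β-lactamase gene and its own promoter. The backbone also carries an f1 phage origin plus short remnants of the pBR322 bom and rop regions. AAV2 inverted terminal repeats flank the expression cassette and supply the cis signals for genome replication and encapsidation. The right ITR is annotated in full, whereas the left one is detected only as two short fragments, which may reflect the difficulty of sequencing and annotating these repeats.

According to the construct name and stated purpose, the payload begins with AiE0618h, an enhancer sequence placed upstream of a minimal beta-globin promoter (minBG). Neither element was annotated automatically, but they presumably occupy the unannotated stretch between the left ITR and the reporter. The minimal promoter has little activity alone, so expression depends on the enhancer, which was designed to direct transgene expression to striatal medium spiny neurons, more strongly in dorsal than in ventral striatum. The reporter is SYFP2, a rapidly maturing monomeric yellow fluorescent protein derived from Aequorea victoria. It is followed by WPRE3, a shortened woodchuck hepatitis virus posttranscriptional element (seen as two WPRE fragments) that boosts transcript expression while saving packaging space, and then by the bovine growth hormone polyadenylation signal. The construct is part of an enhancer AAV toolbox and serves to label and assess targeting of striatal cell types.
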