Features (pLannotate 1.2.2; 14 found; start..end, strand, type, name):
     12..39      +  repeat_region  AAV2 ITR (fragment): inverted terminal repeat of adeno-associated virus serotype 2 inverted
     68..95      +  repeat_region  AAV2 ITR (fragment): inverted terminal repeat of adeno-associated virus serotype 2 inverted
    917..1633    +  CDS            SYFP2: SYFP2 is a basic (constitutively fluorescent) yellow fluorescent protein published in 2006, derived from Aequorea victoria. It is reported to be a very rapidly-maturing monomer with moderate acid sensitivity.
   1673..1830    +  misc_feature   WPRE (fragment): woodchuck hepatitis virus posttranscriptional regulatory element
   1836..1916    +  misc_feature   WPRE (fragment): woodchuck hepatitis virus posttranscriptional regulatory element
   1933..2044    +  polyA_signal   bGH poly(A) signal: bovine growth hormone polyadenylation signal
   2162..2302    +  repeat_region  AAV2 ITR: inverted terminal repeat of adeno-associated virus serotype 2 inverted
   2307..2358    -  misc_feature   bom (fragment): basis of mobility region from pBR322
   2377..2832    +  rep_origin     f1 ori (sequence partly withheld): f1 bacteriophage origin of replication; arrow indicates direction of (+) strand synthesis
   2833..2882    -  misc_feature   bom (fragment): basis of mobility region from pBR322
   2984..3019    -  CDS            rop (fragment): Rop protein, which maintains plasmids at low copy number; rop
   3114..3218    +  promoter       AmpR promoter: bla
   3219..4079    +  CDS            AmpR: β-lactamase; bla; confers resistance to ampicillin, carbenicillin, and related antibiotics
   4250..4838    +  rep_origin     ori: high-copy-number ColE1/pMB1/pBR322/pUC origin of replication
>Addgene plasmid #224165 | AiP12448 - pAAV-AiE0618h-minBG-SYFP2-WPRE3-BGHpA (Alias: CN2448) | addgene full sequence | sequence record 446892 | Addgene NGS Result
CCTGCAGGCAGCTGCGCGCTCGCTCGCTCACTGAGGCCGCCCGGGCGTCGGGCGACCTTTGGTCGCCCGG
CCTCAGTGAGCGAGCGAGCGCGCAGAGAGGGAGTGGCCAACTCCATCACTAGGGGTTCCTGCGGCCGCAC
GCGTAGGTTGAGTGGATTGAGGAGAAAATGGGAATTTTCATGTTTTTCAATAAATTTAGCTTTAAATGGA
AGGAGAGAGATAGTATCTAGATGGAAATACAAAATCACAAGATAATCTTTCTCACTTTTAGACAGAGGAG
AAATCACCACATAACTGGAAACACTGAAAATAGGAGAGGGGAAAGATGGCTGACAGAGTCAGGCTTGACA
GGAGGAGGATGGGGTCCAGGACACAGTGTCAGAGGAAAGAGGAGTATAGACAGGAGGAGGTGGGGACACA
GTTCCCCTACTCTGACAGGAGGCAAGGTGGGAATAATTGGTACTGATAGATCTAAGTTTATGGGAGGTGG
GAGGAAGTTCATAGAGTTCCTACCTGACAACCTAGATTCATCTGAAGGAGGAGTGCCAGTTAAGAGACTG
TTACAAGAAGTATCGAGAACCTGAGTTGATGACATTGGGAACAAAGCTGCATACTTGAGACACTGTAATC
ATTTAACAAAAGGTGAAGTTCACACCATACAAGCACTGCAAGAATGTAGAGCAATTAGAATTCTCATAGA
CTGATGGTGGAAAAGTAAAATGGTACAAACACTTTGGAAAATCTTTAGGTGGTTTCTCAAAAAGTTAAAC
AAAGTCCTAACATGTGACTCAGCCACCCACTAGTAAGTATTTACCCAGAGCTCGGGCTGGGCATAAAAGT
CAGGGCAGAGCCATCTATTGCTTACATTTGCTTCTGGGATCCAGATCTTTCGAAGCTAGCGCTACCGGTC
GCCACCATGGTGAGCAAGGGCGAGGAGCTGTTCACCGGGGTGGTGCCCATCCTGGTCGAGCTGGACGGCG
ACGTAAACGGCCACAAGTTCAGCGTGTCCGGCGAGGGCGAGGGCGATGCCACCTACGGCAAGCTGACCCT
GAAGCTGATCTGCACCACCGGCAAGCTGCCCGTGCCCTGGCCCACCCTCGTGACCACCCTGGGCTACGGC
GTGCAGTGCTTCGCCCGCTACCCCGACCACATGAAGCAGCACGACTTCTTCAAGTCCGCCATGCCCGAAG
GCTACGTCCAGGAGCGCACCATCTTCTTCAAGGACGACGGCAACTACAAGACCCGCGCCGAGGTGAAGTT
CGAGGGCGACACCCTGGTGAACCGCATCGAGCTGAAGGGCATCGACTTCAAGGAGGACGGCAACATCCTG
GGGCACAAGCTGGAGTACAACTACAACAGCCACAACGTCTATATCACCGCCGACAAGCAGAAGAACGGCA
TCAAGGCCAACTTCAAGATCCGCCACAACATCGAGGACGGCGGCGTGCAGCTCGCCGACCACTACCAGCA
GAACACCCCCATCGGCGACGGCCCCGTGCTGCTGCCCGACAACCACTACCTGAGCTACCAGTCCAAGCTG
AGCAAAGACCCCAACGAGAAGCGCGATCACATGGTCCTGCTGGAGTTCGTGACCGCCGCCGGGATCACTC
TCGGCATGGACGAGCTGTACAAGTAAGTCGACGGCGCGCCGCGGCCGCGAATTCGATATCATAATCAACC
TCTGGATTACAAAATTTGTGAAAGATTGACTGGTATTCTTAACTATGTTGCTCCTTTTACGCTATGTGGA
TACGCTGCTTTAATGCCTTTGTATCATGCTATTGCTTCCCGTATGGCTTTCATTTTCTCCTCCTTGTATA
AATCCTGGTTAGTTCTTGCCACGGCGGAACTCATCGCCGCCTGCCTTGCCCGCTGCTGGACAGGGGCTCG
GCTGTTGGGCACTGACAATTCCGTGGCTCGAGAGATCTTCGACTGTGCCTTCTAGTTGCCAGCCATCTGT
TGTTTGCCCCTCCCCCGTGCCTTCCTTGACCCTGGAAGGTGCCACTCCCACTGTCCTTTCCTAATAAAAT
GAGGAAATTGCATCGCATTGTCTGAGTAGGTGTCATTCTATTCTGGGGGGTGGGGTGGGGCAGGACAGCA
AGGGGGAGGATTGGGAAGACAATAGCAGGCATGAGATCTCACGTGCGGACCGAGCGGCCGCAGGAACCCC
TAGTGATGGAGTTGGCCACTCCCTCTCTGCGCGCTCGCTCGCTCACTGAGGCCGGGCGACCAAAGGTCGC
CCGACGCCCGGGCTTTGCCCGGGCGGCCTCAGTGAGCGAGCGAGCGCGCAGCTGCCTGCAGGGGCGCCTG
ATGCGGTATTTTCTCCTTACGCATCTGTGCGGTATTTCACACCGCATA
[95 nt withheld, positions 2359-2453]
T
[46 nt withheld, positions 2455-2500]
C
[141 nt withheld, positions 2502-2642]
CCTTTGACGTTGGAGTCCACGTTCTTT
[37 nt withheld, positions 2670-2706]
ACTCTATCTCGGGCTATTCTTTTGATTTATAAGGGATTTTGCCGATTTCGGTCTATTGGTTAAAAAATGA
GCTGATTTAACAAAAATTTAACGCGAATTTTAACAAAATATTAACGTTTACAATTTTATGGTGCACTCTC
AGTACAATCTGCTCTGATGCCGCATAGTTAAGCCAGCCCCGACACCCGCCAACACCCGCTGACGCGCCCT
GACGGGCTTGTCTGCTCCCGGCATCCGCTTACAGACAAGCTGTGACCGTCTCCGGGAGCTGCATGTGTCA
GAGGTTTTCACCGTCATCACCGAAACGCGCGAGACGAAAGGGCCTCGTGATACGCCTATTTTTATAGGTT
AATGTCATGATAATAATGGTTTCTTAGACGTCAGGTGGCACTTTTCGGGGAAATGTGCGCGGAACCCCTA
TTTGTTTATTTTTCTAAATACATTCAAATATGTATCCGCTCATGAGACAATAACCCTGATAAATGCTTCA
ATAATATTGAAAAAGGAAGAGTATGAGTATTCAACATTTCCGTGTCGCCCTTATTCCCTTTTTTGCGGCA
TTTTGCCTTCCTGTTTTTGCTCACCCAGAAACGCTGGTGAAAGTAAAAGATGCTGAAGATCAGTTGGGTG
CACGAGTGGGTTACATCGAACTGGATCTCAACAGCGGTAAGATCCTTGAGAGTTTTCGCCCCGAAGAACG
TTTTCCAATGATGAGCACTTTTAAAGTTCTGCTATGTGGCGCGGTATTATCCCGTATTGACGCCGGGCAA
GAGCAACTCGGTCGCCGCATACACTATTCTCAGAATGACTTGGTTGAGTACTCACCAGTCACAGAAAAGC
ATCTTACGGATGGCATGACAGTAAGAGAATTATGCAGTGCTGCCATAACCATGAGTGATAACACTGCGGC
CAACTTACTTCTGACAACGATCGGAGGACCGAAGGAGCTAACCGCTTTTTTGCACAACATGGGGGATCAT
GTAACTCGCCTTGATCGTTGGGAACCGGAGCTGAATGAAGCCATACCAAACGACGAGCGTGACACCACGA
TGCCTGTAGCAATGGCAACAACGTTGCGCAAACTATTAACTGGCGAACTACTTACTCTAGCTTCCCGGCA
ACAATTAATAGACTGGATGGAGGCGGATAAAGTTGCAGGACCACTTCTGCGCTCGGCCCTTCCGGCTGGC
TGGTTTATTGCTGATAAATCTGGAGCCGGTGAGCGTGGGTCTCGCGGTATCATTGCAGCACTGGGGCCAG
ATGGTAAGCCCTCCCGTATCGTAGTTATCTACACGACGGGGAGTCAGGCAACTATGGATGAACGAAATAG
ACAGATCGCTGAGATAGGTGCCTCACTGATTAAGCATTGGTAACTGTCAGACCAAGTTTACTCATATATA
CTTTAGATTGATTTAAAACTTCATTTTTAATTTAAAAGGATCTAGGTGAAGATCCTTTTTGATAATCTCA
TGACCAAAATCCCTTAACGTGAGTTTTCGTTCCACTGAGCGTCAGACCCCGTAGAAAAGATCAAAGGATC
TTCTTGAGATCCTTTTTTTCTGCGCGTAATCTGCTGCTTGCAAACAAAAAAACCACCGCTACCAGCGGTG
GTTTGTTTGCCGGATCAAGAGCTACCAACTCTTTTTCCGAAGGTAACTGGCTTCAGCAGAGCGCAGATAC
CAAATACTGTTCTTCTAGTGTAGCCGTAGTTAGGCCACCACTTCAAGAACTCTGTAGCACCGCCTACATA
CCTCGCTCTGCTAATCCTGTTACCAGTGGCTGCTGCCAGTGGCGATAAGTCGTGTCTTACCGGGTTGGAC
TCAAGACGATAGTTACCGGATAAGGCGCAGCGGTCGGGCTGAACGGGGGGTTCGTGCACACAGCCCAGCT
TGGAGCGAACGACCTACACCGAACTGAGATACCTACAGCGTGAGCTATGAGAAAGCGCCACGCTTCCCGA
AGGGAGAAAGGCGGACAGGTATCCGGTAAGCGGCAGGGTCGGAACAGGAGAGCGCACGAGGGAGCTTCCA
GGGGGAAACGCCTGGTATCTTTATAGTCCTGTCGGGTTTCGCCACCTCTGACTTGAGCGTCGATTTTTGT
GATGCTCGTCAGGGGGGCGGAGCCTATGGAAAAACGCCAGCAACGCGGCCTTTTTACGGTTCCTGGCCTT
TTGCTGGCCTTTTGCTCACATGT
